Addgene plasmid #117817: pGTag-gal4-VP16-B-actin
Purpose: Donor for precise CRISPR directed genomic integration using the GeneWeld method
Depositing lab: Jeffrey Essner. Depositing organization: Iowa State University. Publication: Efficient targeted integration directed by short homology in zebrafish and mammalian cells. Wierson WA, Welker JM, Almeida MP, Mann CM, Webster DA, Torrie ME, Weiss TJ, Kambakam S, Vollbrecht MK, Lan M, McKeighan KC, Levey J, Ming Z, Wehmeier A, Mikelson CS, Haltom JA, Kwan KM, Chien CB, Balciunas D, Ekker SC, Clark KJ, Webber BR, Moriarity BS, Solin SL, Carlson DF, Dobbs DL, McGrail M, Essner J. Elife. 2020 May 15;9. pii: 53968. doi: 10.7554/eLife.53968. PubMed 32412410.
Backbone
  Vector backbone: pK
  Backbone manufacturer: Karl J. Clark
  Backbone size w/o insert (bp): 2958
  Vector type: Synthetic Biology
Growth in bacteria
  Bacterial resistance: Kanamycin, 50 μg/mL
  Growth temperature: 30°C
  Growth strain: NEB Stable
  Copy number: High Copy
Gene/Insert
  Gene/Insert name: gal4/VP16
  Species: H. sapiens (human), D. rerio (zebrafish)
  Insert size (bp): 1757
  Cloning method: Gibson Cloning
  Sequencing primers: 5′ GCATGGATGTTTTCCCAGTC; 3′ atggctcataacaccccttg
Terms and licenses: Academic/Nonprofit Terms; Industry Terms: Not Available to Industry
Depositor comments: Online tools and cloning help available at <www.genesculpt.org/gtaghd/>. gal4-VP16 should be used in conjunction with a UAS expression line. May work in additional species beyond those listed. Please visit https://www.biorxiv.org/content/10.1101/431627v2 for bioRxiv preprint.
How to cite: pGTag-gal4-VP16-B-actin was a gift from Jeffrey Essner (Addgene plasmid # 117817 ; http://n2t.net/addgene:117817 ; RRID:Addgene_117817)
