[The description below was written by a language model from this plasmid's Addgene catalogue record and pLannotate feature annotations shown in this document.]
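Description:
pGTag-gal4-VP16-B-actin is a 4.7 kb bacterial donor plasmid from the pGTag series, built on the pK backbone. It supplies a knock-in cassette for CRISPR-directed targeted integration by the GeneWeld method, which relies on short homology arms to direct precise insertion in zebrafish and mammalian cells. It is maintained in E. coli through a high-copy ColE1/pUC-type origin and selected with kanamycin via an aph(3')-Ia (KanR) gene. It contains no eukaryotic origin or selection cassette; a 17 bp match annotated as CEN/ARS is almost certainly spurious.

The payload is a promoterless open reading frame: a P2A peptide followed by the yeast GAL4 DNA-binding domain fused to the herpes simplex VP16 activation domain. When integrated in frame into a target gene, the endogenous promoter should drive expression. The P2A then releases Gal4-VP16 as a separate protein from the truncated host product, so the transactivator reports and relays the locus's expression pattern. The depositor notes that it should be paired with a UAS expression line.

Upstream of the P2A lie a lac promoter/operator, lacZα fragments, and T3 and T7 promoters with a remnant multiple cloning site. This arrangement is consistent with a screenable cloning position for inserting a homology arm, although the record does not spell this out. rrnB T1/T2 terminators and a lacI fragment are backbone remnants.

The roughly 1.2 kb between the VP16 domain and the second T7 promoter is essentially unannotated. The plasmid name suggests it holds β-actin-derived 3′ sequence such as a polyadenylation/terminator element, along with a downstream arm-cloning site, but the feature table does not confirm this. Homology arms are user-designed, with online tools mentioned by the depositor.
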