Features (pLannotate 1.2.2; 18 found; start..end, strand, type, name):
    121..213     +  CDS            lacI (fragment): lac repressor; lacI; The lac repressor binds to the lac operator to inhibit transcription in E. coli. This inhibition can be relieved by adding lactose or isopropyl-β-D-thiogalactopyranoside (IPTG).
    268..295     -  terminator     rrnB T2 terminator: transcription terminator T2 from the E. coli rrnB gene
    427..470     +  terminator     rrnB T1 terminator: Escherichia coli rrnB; transcription terminator T1 from the E. coli rrnB gene
    517..553     -  CDS            lacZα (fragment): LacZα fragment of β-galactosidase; lacZ fragment
    636..657     +  protein_bind   CAP binding site: CAP binding activates transcription in the presence of cAMP. E. coli catabolite activator protein
    672..702     +  promoter       lac promoter: promoter for the E. coli lac operon
    710..726     +  protein_bind   lac operator: The lac repressor binds to the lac operator to inhibit transcription in E. coli. This inhibition can be relieved by adding lactose or isopropyl-β-D-thiogalactopyranoside (IPTG). lac repressor encoded by lacI
    771..789     +  promoter       T3 promoter: promoter for bacteriophage T3 RNA polymerase
    805..828     +  misc_feature   MCS (fragment): pBluescript multiple cloning site
    837..855     -  promoter       T7 promoter: promoter for bacteriophage T7 RNA polymerase
    863..1018    +  CDS            lacZα (fragment): LacZα fragment of β-galactosidase; lacZ fragment
   1041..1097    +  CDS            P2A: 2A peptide from porcine teschovirus-1 polyprotein Eukaryotic ribosomes fail to insert a peptide bond between the Gly and Pro residues, yielding separate polypeptides.
   1104..1541    +  CDS            GAL4 DNA binding domain: DNA binding domain of the GAL4 transcriptional activator; Saccharomyces cerevisiae GAL4 (truncated)
   1578..1751    +  CDS            VP16 AD (fragment): transcriptional activation domain of herpes simplex virus protein VP16 (Triezenberg et al., 1988; Cousens et al., 1989); UL48
   2120..2136    +  misc_feature   CEN/ARS (fragment): S. cerevisiae CEN6 centromere fused to an autonomously replicating sequence
   2957..2975    -  promoter       T7 promoter: promoter for bacteriophage T7 RNA polymerase
   3109..3918    +  CDS            KanR: aminoglycoside phosphotransferase; aph(3')-Ia; confers resistance to kanamycin in bacteria or G418 (Geneticin®) in eukaryotes
   4065..4653    +  rep_origin     ori: high-copy-number ColE1/pMB1/pBR322/pUC origin of replication
>Addgene plasmid #117817 | pGTag-gal4-VP16-B-actin | addgene full sequence | sequence record 238278 | Addgene NGS Result
CTTTCCTGCGTTATCCCCTGATTCTGTGGATAACCGTATTACCGCCTTTGAGTGAGCTGATACCGCTCGC
CGCAGCCGAACGACCGAGCGCAGCGAGTCAGTGAGCGAGGAAGCGGATGTGCGCCCAATACGCAAACCGC
CTCTCCCCGCGCGTTGGCCGATTCATTAATGCAGCTGGCACGACAGGTTTCCCGACTGGAAAGCGGGCAG
TGAGCGCAACGCAATTAATACGCGTACCGCTAGCCAGGAAGAGTTTGTAGAAACGCAAAAAGGCCATCCG
TCAGGATGGCCTTCTGCTTAGTTTGATGCCTGGCAGTTTATGGCGGGCGTCCTGCCCGCCACCCTCCGGG
CCGTTGCTTCACAACGTTCAAATCCGCTCCCGGCGGATTTGTCCTACTCAGGAGAGCGTTCACCGACAAA
CAACAGATAAAACGAAAGGCCCAGTCTTCCGACTGAGCCTTTCGTTTTATTTGATGCCTGGCAGTTCCCT
ACTCTCGCGTTAACGCTAGCATGGATGTTTTCCCAGTCACGACGTTGTAAAACGACGGCCAGTCTTAAGC
TCGGGCCCTGCAGCTCTAGAGCTCGAATTCGGGAGGCGTTCGGGCCACAGCGGACACGCAGGTGCGCAAC
GCAATTAATGTGAGTTAGCTCACTCATTAGGCACCCCAGGCTTTACACTTTATGCTTCCGGCTCGTATGT
TGTGTGGAATTGTGAGCGGATAACAATTTCACACAGGAAACAGCTATGACCATGATTACGCCAAGCGCGC
AATTAACCCTCACTAAAGGGAACAAAAGCTGGAGGACCTCGAGGGGGGGCCCGGTACCCAATTCGCCCTA
TAGTGAGTCGTATTACGCGCGCTCACTGGCCGTCGTTTTACAACGTCGTGACTGGGAAAACCCTGGCGTT
ACCCAACTTAATCGCCTTGCAGCACATCCCCCTTTCGCCAGCTGGCGTAATAGCGAAGAGGCCCGCACCG
ATCGCCCTTCCCAACAGTTGCGCAGCCTGAATGGCGAATGGACCTGCCACAGGATCCGGAGCCACGAACT
TCTCTCTGTTAAAGCAAGCAGGAGACGTGGAAGAAAACCCCGGTCCTTCTAGAAAGCTACTGTCTTCTAT
CGAACAAGCATGCGATATTTGCCGACTTAAAAAGCTCAAGTGCTCCAAAGAAAAACCGAAGTGCGCCAAG
TGTCTGAAGAACAACTGGGAGTGTCGCTACTCTCCCAAAACCAAAAGGTCTCCGCTGACTAGGGCACATC
TGACAGAAGTGGAATCAAGGCTAGAAAGACTGGAACAGCTATTTCTACTGATTTTTCCTCGAGAAGACCT
TGACATGATTTTGAAAATGGATTCTTTACAGGATATAAAAGCATTGTTAACAGGATTATTTGTACAAGAT
AATGTGAATAAAGATGCCGTCACAGATAGATTGGCTTCAGTGGAGACTGATATGCCTCTAACATTGAGAC
AGCATAGAATAAGTGCGACATCATCATCGGAAGAGAGTAGTAACAAAGGTCAAAGACAGTTGACTGTATC
GTCGAGGTCGACCCCGGGAATACAGATCTCTCGAGCCGCCCCCCCGACCGATGTCAGCCTGGGGGACGAG
CTCCACTTAGACGGCGAGGACGTGGCGATGGCGCATGCCGACGCGCTAGACGATTTCGATCTGGACATGT
TGGGGGACGGGGATTCCCCGGGTCCGGGATTTACCCCCCACGACTCCGCCCCCTACGGCGCTCTGGATAT
GTAAATCGATACGGACTGTTACCACTTCACGCCGACTCAAACTGCGCAGAGAAACTTCAAACGACAACAT
TGGCATGGCTTTTGTTATTTTTGGCGCTTGACTCAGGATCTAAAAACTGGAACGGTGAAGGTGACGGCAA
TGTTTTTTGGCAAATAAGCATCCCCGAAGTTCTACAATGCATCTGAGGACTCCATGTTTTGTTTTCTTTA
GTCATTCCAAATGTTTGTTAAATGCATTGTTCCGAAACTTATTTGCCTCTATGAAGGCTGCCCAGTAATT
GGGAGCATACTTAACATTGTAGTATTGTATGTAAATTATGTAACAAAACAATGTCTGGGTTTTTGTACTT
TTCAGCCTTAAAATCTTGGGTTTATTTTTTTTTCTTTGTTCCAAAAAAACGAAGCTTTACCATTCAAGAT
GTAAAGGTTTCCATTCCCCCTGGGCATATTGTAAAAGCTGTGTGGAACGTGGCGGTGCCAGACATTTGGT
GGGGCCAACCTGTACACTGACTAATTCAATTCCAATAAAAGTGCACATGTAAGACATCCTACCCCTGTCT
CATTTCCTGTCTTGGCTCTGAGTGGCTTCAATAAAAATGGCTTTTGTGAAGTTGCACCATGTTAATTACA
TTTCAGCACTTTCACACCAGGTTTTTGACTAATTTGAATTTATCGAAGTTTGACCTTTTTTTTTTTTTTT
CTTCAAGCTAATTTGAGGTTATCAAACCATTTCATTGGAGGAAACTTAATGTTTAAAAGCATAAATTCGA
AACATGATTCATTTATTTAACTGCTTAATGGTGAAACAAACTTCAAGTAATACACCAAGTGTTCCCTCAT
ATGAAGGTAGCTAACTGCAAACGGCCTTAACTTTCCATCTTAAGTTGAGCTACATAAAGGCTTTAACAGG
AAGGAACTGCCAGTTTAAAAGTCAAACCACCATGACTGATATAAATTCTTGTCCATATAACCTTGCGTTT
CACACAATATAGCTATCTACTGCTAAATAAATTACCATGGCGTTGTCTAGCAAGGAAGTGAAGAGCTATC
CGGATATATATGTATGTTATCATAACTGTACTGGCTATGTCAGGTGGTAATGACTGTAACGTTACGTTAC
TCGTTGTAGGCACGACATTGAATATGCTCTTCTCCGCTGTGGCCCGAACGCCTCCCGCTAGCGATGGGAT
CTCGGCCGCGATATCCCCTATAGTGAGTCGTATTACATGGTCATAGCTGTTTCCTGGCAGCTCTGGCCCG
TGTCTCAAAATCTCTGATGTTACATTGCACAAGATAAAAATATATCATCATGAACAATAAAACTGTCTGC
TTACATAAACAGTAATACAAGGGGTGTTATGAGCCATATTCAACGGGAAACGTCGAGGCCGCGATTAAAT
TCCAACATGGATGCTGATTTATATGGGTATAAATGGGCTCGCGATAATGTCGGGCAATCAGGTGCGACAA
TCTATCGCTTGTATGGGAAGCCCGATGCGCCAGAGTTGTTTCTGAAACATGGCAAAGGTAGCGTTGCCAA
TGATGTTACAGATGAGATGGTCAGACTAAACTGGCTGACGGAATTTATGCCTCTTCCGACCATCAAGCAT
TTTATCCGTACTCCTGATGATGCATGGTTACTCACCACTGCGATCCCCGGAAAAACAGCATTCCAGGTAT
TAGAAGAATATCCTGATTCAGGTGAAAATATTGTTGATGCGCTGGCAGTGTTCCTGCGCCGGTTGCATTC
GATTCCTGTTTGTAATTGTCCTTTTAACAGCGATCGCGTATTTCGTCTCGCTCAGGCGCAATCACGAATG
AATAACGGTTTGGTTGATGCGAGTGATTTTGATGACGAGCGTAATGGCTGGCCTGTTGAACAAGTCTGGA
AAGAAATGCATAAACTTTTGCCATTCTCACCGGATTCAGTCGTCACTCATGGTGATTTCTCACTTGATAA
CCTTATTTTTGACGAGGGGAAATTAATAGGTTGTATTGATGTTGGACGAGTCGGAATCGCAGACCGATAC
CAGGATCTTGCCATCCTATGGAACTGCCTCGGTGAGTTTTCTCCTTCATTACAGAAACGGCTTTTTCAAA
AATATGGTATTGATAATCCTGATATGAATAAATTGCAGTTTCATTTGATGCTCGATGAGTTTTTCTAATC
AGAATTGGTTAATTGGTTGTAACACTGGCAGAGCATTACGCTGACTTGACGGGACGGCGCAAGCTCATGA
CCAAAATCCCTTAACGTGAGTTACGCGTCGTTCCACTGAGCGTCAGACCCCGTAGAAAAGATCAAAGGAT
CTTCTTGAGATCCTTTTTTTCTGCGCGTAATCTGCTGCTTGCAAACAAAAAAACCACCGCTACCAGCGGT
GGTTTGTTTGCCGGATCAAGAGCTACCAACTCTTTTTCCGAAGGTAACTGGCTTCAGCAGAGCGCAGATA
CCAAATACTGTTCTTCTAGTGTAGCCGTAGTTAGGCCACCACTTCAAGAACTCTGTAGCACCGCCTACAT
ACCTCGCTCTGCTAATCCTGTTACCAGTGGCTGCTGCCAGTGGCGATAAGTCGTGTCTTACCGGGTTGGA
CTCAAGACGATAGTTACCGGATAAGGCGCAGCGGTCGGGCTGAACGGGGGGTTCGTGCACACAGCCCAGC
TTGGAGCGAACGACCTACACCGAACTGAGATACCTACAGCGTGAGCTATGAGAAAGCGCCACGCTTCCCG
AAGGGAGAAAGGCGGACAGGTATCCGGTAAGCGGCAGGGTCGGAACAGGAGAGCGCACGAGGGAGCTTCC
AGGGGGAAACGCCTGGTATCTTTATAGTCCTGTCGGGTTTCGCCACCTCTGACTTGAGCGTCGATTTTTG
TGATGCTCGTCAGGGGGGCGGAGCCTATGGAAAAACGCCAGCAACGCGGCCTTTTTACGGTTCCTGGCCT
TTTGCTGGCCTTTTGCTCACATGTT
