>Addgene plasmid #117817 | pGTag-gal4-VP16-B-actin | depositor partial sequence | sequence record 222444 | Backbone
TGAAGAGCTATCCGGATATATATGTATGTTATCATAACTGTACTGGCTATGTCAGGTGGTAATGACTGTA
ACGTTACGTTACTCGTTGTAGGCACGACATTGAATATGCTCTTCTCCGCTGTGGCCCGAACGCCTCCCGC
TAGCGATGGGATCTCGGCCGCGATATCCCCTATAGTGAGTCGTATTACATGGTCATAGCTGTTTCCTGGC
AGCTCTGGCCCGTGTCTCAAAATCTCTGATGTTACATTGCACAAGATAAAAATATATCATCATGAACAAT
AAAACTGTCTGCTTACATAAACAGTAATACAAGGGGTGTTATGAGCCATATTCAACGGGAAACGTCGAGG
CCGCGATTAAATTCCAACATGGATGCTGATTTATATGGGTATAAATGGGCTCGCGATAATGTCGGGCAAT
CAGGTGCGACAATCTATCGCTTGTATGGGAAGCCCGATGCGCCAGAGTTGTTTCTGAAACATGGCAAAGG
TAGCGTTGCCAATGATGTTACAGATGAGATGGTCAGACTAAACTGGCTGACGGAATTTATGCCTCTTCCG
ACCATCAAGCATTTTATCCGTACTCCTGATGATGCATGGTTACTCACCACTGCGATCCCCGGAAAAACAG
CATTCCAGGTATTAGAAGAATATCCTGATTCAGGTGAAAATATTGTTGATGCGCTGGCAGTGTTCCTGCG
CCGGTTGCATTCGATTCCTGTTTGTAATTGTCCTTTTAACAGCGATCGCGTATTTCGTCTCGCTCAGGCG
CAATCACGAATGAATAACGGTTTGGTTGATGCGAGTGATTTTGATGACGAGCGTAATGGCTGGCCTGTTG
AACAAGTCTGGAAAGAAATGCATAAACTTTTGCCATTCTCACCGGATTCAGTCGTCACTCATGGTGATTT
CTCACTTGATAACCTTATTTTTGACGAGGGGAAATTAATAGGTTGTATTGATGTTGGACGAGTCGGAATC
GCAGACCGATACCAGGATCTTGCCATCCTATGGAACTGCCTCGGTGAGTTTTCTCCTTCATTACAGAAAC
GGCTTTTTCAAAAATATGGTATTGATAATCCTGATATGAATAAATTGCAGTTTCATTTGATGCTCGATGA
GTTTTTCTAATCAGAATTGGTTAATTGGTTGTAACACTGGCAGAGCATTACGCTGACTTGACGGGACGGC
GCAAGCTCATGACCAAAATCCCTTAACGTGAGTTACGCGTCGTTCCACTGAGCGTCAGACCCCGTAGAAA
AGATCAAAGGATCTTCTTGAGATCCTTTTTTTCTGCGCGTAATCTGCTGCTTGCAAACAAAAAAACCACC
GCTACCAGCGGTGGTTTGTTTGCCGGATCAAGAGCTACCAACTCTTTTTCCGAAGGTAACTGGCTTCAGC
AGAGCGCAGATACCAAATACTGTCCTTCTAGTGTAGCCGTAGTTAGGCCACCACTTCAAGAACTCTGTAG
CACCGCCTACATACCTCGCTCTGCTAATCCTGTTACCAGTGGCTGCTGCCAGTGGCGATAAGTCGTGTCT
TACCGGGTTGGACTCAAGACGATAGTTACCGGATAAGGCGCAGCGGTCGGGCTGAACGGGGGGTTCGTGC
ACACAGCCCAGCTTGGAGCGAACGACCTACACCGAACTGAGATACCTACAGCGTGAGCATTGAGAAAGCG
CCACGCTTCCCGAAGGGAGAAAGGCGGACAGGTATCCGGTAAGCGGCAGGGTCGGAACAGGAGAGCGCAC
GAGGGAGCTTCCAGGGGGAAACGCCTGGTATCTTTATAGTCCTGTCGGGTTTCGCCACCTCTGACTTGAG
CGTCGATTTTTGTGATGCTCGTCAGGGGGGCGGAGCCTATGGAAAAACGCCAGCAACGCGGCCTTTTTAC
GGTTCCTGGCCTTTTGCTGGCCTTTTGCTCACATGTTCTTTCCTGCGTTATCCCCTGATTCTGTGGATAA
CCGTATTACCGCCTTTGAGTGAGCTGATACCGCTCGCCGCAGCCGAACGACCGAGCGCAGCGAGTCAGTG
AGCGAGGAAGCGGATGTGCGCCCAATACGCAAACCGCCTCTCCCCGCGCGTTGGCCGATTCATTAATGCA
GCTGGCACGACAGGTTTCCCGACTGGAAAGCGGGCAGTGAGCGCAACGCAATTAATACGCGTACCGCTAG
CCAGGAAGAGTTTGTAGAAACGCAAAAAGGCCATCCGTCAGGATGGCCTTCTGCTTAGTTTGATGCCTGG
CAGTTTATGGCGGGCGTCCTGCCCGCCACCCTCCGGGCCGTTGCTTCACAACGTTCAAATCCGCTCCCGG
CGGATTTGTCCTACTCAGGAGAGCGTTCACCGACAAACAACAGATAAAACGAAAGGCCCAGTCTTCCGAC
TGAGCCTTTCGTTTTATTTGATGCCTGGCAGTTCCCTACTCTCGCGTTAACGCTAGCATGGATGTTTTCC
CAGTCACGACGTTGTAAAACGACGGCCAGTCTTAAGCTCGGGCCCTGCAGCTCTAGAGCTCGAATTCGGG
AGGCGTTCGGGCCACAGCGGACACGCAGGTGCGCAACGCAATTAATGTGAGTTAGCTCACTCATTAGGCA
CCCCAGGCTTTACACTTTATGCTTCCGGCTCGTATGTTGTGTGGAATTGTGAGCGGATAACAATTTCACA
CAGGAAACAGCTATGACCATGATTACGCCAAGCGCGCAATTAACCCTCACTAAAGGGAACAAAAGCTGGA
GGACCTCGAGGGGGGGCCCGGTACCCAATTCGCCCTATAGTGAGTCGTATTACGCGCGCTCACTGGCCGT
CGTTTTACAACGTCGTGACTGGGAAAACCCTGGCGTTACCCAACTTAATCGCCTTGCAGCACATCCCCCT
TTCGCCAGCTGGCGTAATAGCGAAGAGGCCCGCACCGATCGCCCTTCCCAACAGTTGCGCAGCCTGAATG
GCGAATGGACCTGCCACA
