>Addgene plasmid #117817 | pGTag-gal4-VP16-B-actin | depositor partial sequence | sequence record 222445 | Insert
GGATCCGGAGCCACGAACTTCTCTCTGTTAAAGCAAGCAGGAGACGTGGAAGAAAACCCCGGTCCTTCTA
GAAAGCTACTGTCTTCTATCGAACAAGCATGCGATATTTGCCGACTTAAAAAGCTCAAGTGCTCCAAAGA
AAAACCGAAGTGCGCCAAGTGTCTGAAGAACAACTGGGAGTGTCGCTACTCTCCCAAAACCAAAAGGTCT
CCGCTGACTAGGGCACATCTGACAGAAGTGGAATCAAGGCTAGAAAGACTGGAACAGCTATTTCTACTGA
TTTTTCCTCGAGAAGACCTTGACATGATTTTGAAAATGGATTCTTTACAGGATATAAAAGCATTGTTAAC
AGGATTATTTGTACAAGATAATGTGAATAAAGATGCCGTCACAGATAGATTGGCTTCAGTGGAGACTGAT
ATGCCTCTAACATTGAGACAGCATAGAATAAGTGCGACATCATCATCGGAAGAGAGTAGTAACAAAGGTC
AAAGACAGTTGACTGTATCGTCGAGGTCGACCCCGGGAATACAGATCTCTCGAGCCGCCCCCCCGACCGA
TGTCAGCCTGGGGGACGAGCTCCACTTAGACGGCGAGGACGTGGCGATGGCGCATGCCGACGCGCTAGAC
GATTTCGATCTGGACATGTTGGGGGACGGGGATTCCCCGGGTCCGGGATTTACCCCCCACGACTCCGCCC
CCTACGGCGCTCTGGATATGTAAATCGATACGGACTGTTACCACTTCACGCCGACTCAAACTGCGCAGAG
AAACTTCAAACGACAACATTGGCATGGCTTTTGTTATTTTTGGCGCTTGACTCAGGATCTAAAAACTGGA
ACGGTGAAGGTGACGGCAATGTTTTTTGGCAAATAAGCATCCCCGAAGTTCTACAATGCATCTGAGGACT
CCATGTTTTGTTTTCTTTAGTCATTCCAAATGTTTGTTAAATGCATTGTTCCGAAACTTATTTGCCTCTA
TGAAGGCTGCCCAGTAATTGGGAGCATACTTAACATTGTAGTATTGTATGTAAATTATGTAACAAAACAA
TGTCTGGGTTTTTGTACTTTTCAGCCTTAAAATCTTGGGTTTATTTTTTTTTCTTTGTTCCAAAAAAACG
AAGCTTTACCATTCAAGATGTAAAGGTTTCCATTCCCCCTGGGCATATTGTAAAAGCTGTGTGGAACGTG
GCGGTGCCAGACATTTGGTGGGGCCAACCTGTACACTGACTAATTCAATTCCAATAAAAGTGCACATGTA
AGACATCCTACCCCTGTCTCATTTCCTGTCTTGGCTCTGAGTGGCTTCAATAAAAATGGCTTTTGTGAAG
TTGCACCATGTTAATTACATTTCAGCACTTTCACACCAGGTTTTTGACTAATTTGAATTTATCGAAGTTT
GACCTTTTTTTTTTTTTTTCTTCAAGCTAATTTGAGGTTATCAAACCATTTCATTGGAGGAAACTTAATG
TTTAAAAGCATAAATTCGAAACATGATTCATTTATTTAACTGCTTAATGGTGAAACAAACTTCAAGTAAT
ACACCAAGTGTTCCCTCATATGAAGGTAGCTAACTGCAAACGGCCTTAACTTTCCATCTTAAGTTGAGCT
ACATAAAGGCTTTAACAGGAAGGAACTGCCAGTTTAAAAGTCAAACCACCATGACTGATATAAATTCTTG
TCCATATAACCTTGCGTTTCACACAATATAGCTATCTACTGCTAAATAAATTACCATGGCGTTGTCTAGC
AAGGAAG
